Addgene plasmid #181720: pAG416-GAL-TDP-43-N267S
Purpose: Galactose inducible expression of TDP-43-N267S
Depositing lab: Alejandro Chavez. Depositing organization: Columbia University.
Backbone
  Vector backbone: pAG416-GAL-ccdb
  Vector type: Yeast Expression
Growth in bacteria
  Bacterial resistance: Ampicillin, 100 μg/mL
  Growth temperature: 30°C
  Growth strain: NEB Stable
  Copy number: High Copy
Gene/Insert
  Gene/Insert name: TDP-43
  Species: H. sapiens (human)
  Mutation: N267S
  Entrez Gene: TARDBP (a.k.a. ALS10, TDP-43)
  Cloning method: Gateway Cloning
Terms and licenses: Academic/Nonprofit Terms; Industry Terms: Not Available to Industry
How to cite: pAG416-GAL-TDP-43-N267S was a gift from Alejandro Chavez (Addgene plasmid # 181720 ; http://n2t.net/addgene:181720 ; RRID:Addgene_181720)
