[The description below was written by a language model from this plasmid's Addgene catalogue record and pLannotate feature annotations shown in this document.]
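Description:
pAG416-GAL-TDP-43-N267S is a yeast expression plasmid of about 6.9 kb, made by Gateway recombination into the pAG416-GAL-ccdB destination vector. It is an E. coli–S. cerevisiae shuttle vector. In bacteria it replicates from a high-copy ColE1/pUC-type origin and is selected with ampicillin through the β-lactamase gene. In yeast it is maintained by a CEN6/ARS element, which gives stable, centromeric, low-copy inheritance. Yeast selection uses the URA3 marker with its own promoter, which complements uracil auxotrophy and can be counterselected with 5-fluoroorotic acid. The backbone also retains pBluescript-type remnants: an f1 phage origin, lac promoter/operator and lacZα fragments, and T3 and T7 promoters flanking the expression cassette.

The payload is the human TARDBP coding sequence, which encodes the RNA-binding protein TDP-43 and here carries the N267S substitution. It sits between attB1 and attB2, the sites left behind when the insert replaces the ccdB cassette of the destination vector. Transcription is driven by the S. cerevisiae GAL1 promoter and terminated by the CYC1 terminator. Because GAL1 is regulated by Gal4, expression is switched on by galactose. No epitope tag or fluorescent fusion is annotated, so the protein appears to be expressed untagged.

The recorded purpose is galactose-inducible expression of TDP-43-N267S. The gene's ALS10 alias reflects its link to amyotrophic lateral sclerosis. The record does not describe specific assays, but an inducible single-variant construct like this would suit comparing the mutant with wild-type or other TDP-43 variants in yeast.
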