Features (pLannotate 1.2.2; 24 found; start..end, strand, type, name):
     68..571     -  misc_feature   CEN/ARS: S. cerevisiae CEN6 centromere fused to an autonomously replicating sequence
    608..712     +  promoter       AmpR promoter: bla
    713..1573    +  CDS            AmpR: β-lactamase; bla; confers resistance to ampicillin, carbenicillin, and related antibiotics
   1744..2332    +  rep_origin     ori: high-copy-number ColE1/pMB1/pBR322/pUC origin of replication
   2515..2607    +  CDS            lacI (fragment): lac repressor; lacI; The lac repressor binds to the lac operator to inhibit transcription in E. coli. This inhibition can be relieved by adding lactose or isopropyl-β-D-thiogalactopyranoside (IPTG).
   2620..2641    +  protein_bind   CAP binding site: CAP binding activates transcription in the presence of cAMP. E. coli catabolite activator protein
   2656..2686    +  promoter       lac promoter: promoter for the E. coli lac operon
   2694..2710    +  protein_bind   lac operator: The lac repressor binds to the lac operator to inhibit transcription in E. coli. This inhibition can be relieved by adding lactose or isopropyl-β-D-thiogalactopyranoside (IPTG). lac repressor encoded by lacI
   2755..2773    +  promoter       T3 promoter: promoter for bacteriophage T3 RNA polymerase
   2797..3238    +  promoter       GAL1 promoter: S. cerevisiae GAL1; inducible promoter, regulated by Gal4
   3253..3273    +  misc_feature   MCS (fragment): pBluescript multiple cloning site
   3277..3301    +  protein_bind   attB1: mutant version of attB; recombination site for the Gateway® BP reaction BP Clonase™
   3307..4548    +  CDS            TARDBP: TADBP_HUMAN - Also known as TDP43. Experimental evidence at protein level: Swiss-Prot protein existence level 1. RNA-binding protein that is involved in various steps of RNA biogenesis and processing (PubMed:23519609). Preferentially binds, via its two RNA recognition motifs RRM1 and RRM2, to GU-repeats on RNA molecules predominantly localized within long introns and in the 3'UTR of mRNAs (PubMed:23519609, PubMed:24240615, PubMed:24464995). In turn, regulates the splicing of many non-coding and protein-coding RNAs including proteins involved in neuronal survival, as well as mRNAs that encode p
   4553..4577    -  protein_bind   attB2: mutant version of attB; recombination site for the Gateway® BP reaction BP Clonase™
   4581..4628    +  misc_feature   MCS (fragment): pBluescript multiple cloning site
   4629..4876    +  terminator     CYC1 terminator: S. cerevisiae CYC1; transcription terminator for CYC1
   4895..4913    -  promoter       T7 promoter: promoter for bacteriophage T7 RNA polymerase
   4921..5076    +  CDS            lacZα (fragment): LacZα fragment of β-galactosidase; lacZ fragment
   5080..5508    +  rep_origin     f1 ori (sequence partly withheld): f1 bacteriophage origin of replication; arrow indicates direction of (+) strand synthesis
   5536..5587    -  misc_feature   bom (fragment): basis of mobility region from pBR322
   5666..6469    -  CDS            URA3: orotidine-5'-phosphate decarboxylase, required for uracil biosynthesis; S. cerevisiae URA3; yeast auxotrophic marker, counterselectable with 5-fluoroorotic acid (5-FOA)
   6470..6685    -  promoter       URA3 promoter: S. cerevisiae URA3
   6693..6742    -  misc_feature   bom (fragment): basis of mobility region from pBR322
   6844..6879    -  CDS            rop (fragment): Rop protein, which maintains plasmids at low copy number; rop
>Addgene plasmid #181720 | pAG416-GAL-TDP-43-N267S | addgene full sequence | sequence record 430961 | Addgene NGS Result
ACGAAAGGGCCTCGTGATACGCCTATTTTTATAGGTTAATGTCATGATAATAATGGTTTCTTAGACGGAT
CGCTTGCCTGTAACTTACACGCGCCTCGTATCTTTTAATGATGGAATAATTTGGGAATTTACTCTGTGTT
TATTTATTTTTATGTTTTGTATTTGGATTTTAGAAAGTAAATAAAGAAGGTAGAAGAGTTACGGAATGAA
GAAAAAAAAATAAACAAAGGTTTAAAAAATTTCAACAAAAAGCGTACTTTACATATATATTTATTAGACA
AGAAAAGCAGATTAAATAGATATACATTCGATTAACGATAAGTAAAATGTAAAATCACAGGATTTTCGTG
TGTGGTCTTCTACACAGACAAGATGAAACAATTCGGCATTAATACCTGAGAGCAGGAAGAGCAAGATAAA
AGGTAGTATTTGTTGGCGATCCCCCTAGAGTCTTTTACATCTTCGGAAAACAAAAACTATTTTTTCTTTA
ATTTCTTTTTTTACTTTCTATTTTTAATTTATATATTTATATTAAAAAATTTAAATTATAATTATTTTTA
TAGCACGTGATGAAAAGGACCCAGGTGGCACTTTTCGGGGAAATGTGCGCGGAACCCCTATTTGTTTATT
TTTCTAAATACATTCAAATATGTATCCGCTCATGAGACAATAACCCTGATAAATGCTTCAATAATATTGA
AAAAGGAAGAGTATGAGTATTCAACATTTCCGTGTCGCCCTTATTCCCTTTTTTGCGGCATTTTGCCTTC
CTGTTTTTGCTCACCCAGAAACGCTGGTGAAAGTAAAAGATGCTGAAGATCAGTTGGGTGCACGAGTGGG
TTACATCGAACTGGATCTCAACAGCGGTAAGATCCTTGAGAGTTTTCGCCCCGAAGAACGTTTTCCAATG
ATGAGCACTTTTAAAGTTCTGCTATGTGGCGCGGTATTATCCCGTATTGACGCCGGGCAAGAGCAACTCG
GTCGCCGCATACACTATTCTCAGAATGACTTGGTTGAGTACTCACCAGTCACAGAAAAGCATCTTACGGA
TGGCATGACAGTAAGAGAATTATGCAGTGCTGCCATAACCATGAGTGATAACACTGCGGCCAACTTACTT
CTGACAACGATCGGAGGACCGAAGGAGCTAACCGCTTTTTTGCACAACATGGGGGATCATGTAACTCGCC
TTGATCGTTGGGAACCGGAGCTGAATGAAGCCATACCAAACGACGAGCGTGACACCACGATGCCTGTAGC
AATGGCAACAACGTTGCGCAAACTATTAACTGGCGAACTACTTACTCTAGCTTCCCGGCAACAATTAATA
GACTGGATGGAGGCGGATAAAGTTGCAGGACCACTTCTGCGCTCGGCCCTTCCGGCTGGCTGGTTTATTG
CTGATAAATCTGGAGCCGGTGAGCGTGGGTCTCGCGGTATCATTGCAGCACTGGGGCCAGATGGTAAGCC
CTCCCGTATCGTAGTTATCTACACGACGGGGAGTCAGGCAACTATGGATGAACGAAATAGACAGATCGCT
GAGATAGGTGCCTCACTGATTAAGCATTGGTAACTGTCAGACCAAGTTTACTCATATATACTTTAGATTG
ATTTAAAACTTCATTTTTAATTTAAAAGGATCTAGGTGAAGATCCTTTTTGATAATCTCATGACCAAAAT
CCCTTAACGTGAGTTTTCGTTCCACTGAGCGTCAGACCCCGTAGAAAAGATCAAAGGATCTTCTTGAGAT
CCTTTTTTTCTGCGCGTAATCTGCTGCTTGCAAACAAAAAAACCACCGCTACCAGCGGTGGTTTGTTTGC
CGGATCAAGAGCTACCAACTCTTTTTCCGAAGGTAACTGGCTTCAGCAGAGCGCAGATACCAAATACTGT
TCTTCTAGTGTAGCCGTAGTTAGGCCACCACTTCAAGAACTCTGTAGCACCGCCTACATACCTCGCTCTG
CTAATCCTGTTACCAGTGGCTGCTGCCAGTGGCGATAAGTCGTGTCTTACCGGGTTGGACTCAAGACGAT
AGTTACCGGATAAGGCGCAGCGGTCGGGCTGAACGGGGGGTTCGTGCACACAGCCCAGCTTGGAGCGAAC
GACCTACACCGAACTGAGATACCTACAGCGTGAGCTATGAGAAAGCGCCACGCTTCCCGAAGGGAGAAAG
GCGGACAGGTATCCGGTAAGCGGCAGGGTCGGAACAGGAGAGCGCACGAGGGAGCTTCCAGGGGGAAACG
CCTGGTATCTTTATAGTCCTGTCGGGTTTCGCCACCTCTGACTTGAGCGTCGATTTTTGTGATGCTCGTC
AGGGGGGCGGAGCCTATGGAAAAACGCCAGCAACGCGGCCTTTTTACGGTTCCTGGCCTTTTGCTGGCCT
TTTGCTCACATGTTCTTTCCTGCGTTATCCCCTGATTCTGTGGATAACCGTATTACCGCCTTTGAGTGAG
CTGATACCGCTCGCCGCAGCCGAACGACCGAGCGCAGCGAGTCAGTGAGCGAGGAAGCGGAAGAGCGCCC
AATACGCAAACCGCCTCTCCCCGCGCGTTGGCCGATTCATTAATGCAGCTGGCACGACAGGTTTCCCGAC
TGGAAAGCGGGCAGTGAGCGCAACGCAATTAATGTGAGTTAGCTCACTCATTAGGCACCCCAGGCTTTAC
ACTTTATGCTTCCGGCTCGTATGTTGTGTGGAATTGTGAGCGGATAACAATTTCACACAGGAAACAGCTA
TGACCATGATTACGCCAAGCGCGCAATTAACCCTCACTAAAGGGAACAAAAGCTGGAGCTCTAGTACGGA
TTAGAAGCCGCCGAGCGGGTGACAGCCCTCCGAAGGAAGACTCTCCTCCGTGCGTCCTCGTCTTCACCGG
TCGCGTTCCTGAAACGCAGATGTGCCTCGCGCCGCACTGCTCCGAACAATAAAGATTCTACAATACTAGC
TTTTATGGTTATGAAGAGGAAAAATTGGCAGTAACCTGGCCCCACAAACCTTCAAATGAACGAATCAAAT
TAACAACCATAGGATGATAATGCGATTAGTTTTTTAGCCTTATTTCTGGGGTAATTAATCAGCGAAGCGA
TGATTTTTGATCTATTAACAGATATATAAATGCAAAAACTGCATAACCACTTTAACTAATACTTTCAACA
TTTTCGGTTTGTATTACTTCTTATTCAAATGTAATAAAAGTATCAACAAAAAATTGTTAATATACCTCTA
TACTTTAACGTCAAGGAGAAAAAACCCCGGATTCTAGAACTAGTGGATCCCCCATCACAAGTTTGTACAA
AAAAGCAGGCTACAAAATGTCTGAATATATTCGGGTAACCGAAGATGAGAACGATGAGCCCATTGAAATA
CCATCGGAAGACGATGGGACGGTGCTGCTCTCCACGGTTACAGCCCAGTTTCCAGGGGCGTGTGGGCTTC
GCTACAGGAATCCAGTGTCTCAGTGTATGAGAGGTGTCCGGCTGGTAGAAGGAATTCTGCATGCCCCAGA
TGCTGGCTGGGGAAATCTGGTGTATGTTGTCAACTATCCAAAAGATAACAAAAGAAAAATGGATGAGACA
GATGCTTCATCAGCAGTGAAAGTGAAAAGAGCAGTCCAGAAAACATCCGATTTAATAGTGTTGGGTCTCC
CATGGAAAACAACCGAACAGGACCTGAAAGAGTATTTTAGTACCTTTGGAGAAGTTCTTATGGTGCAGGT
CAAGAAAGATCTTAAGACTGGTCATTCAAAGGGGTTTGGCTTTGTTCGTTTTACGGAATATGAAACACAA
GTGAAAGTAATGTCACAGCGACATATGATAGATGGACGATGGTGTGACTGCAAACTTCCTAATTCTAAGC
AAAGCCAAGATGAGCCTTTGAGAAGCAGAAAAGTGTTTGTGGGGCGCTGTACAGAGGACATGACTGAGGA
TGAGCTGCGGGAGTTCTTCTCTCAGTACGGGGATGTGATGGATGTCTTCATCCCCAAGCCATTCAGGGCC
TTTGCCTTTGTTACATTTGCAGATGATCAGATTGCGCAGTCTCTTTGTGGAGAGGACTTGATCATTAAAG
GAATCAGCGTTCATATATCCAATGCCGAACCTAAGCACAATAGCAGTAGACAGTTAGAAAGAAGTGGAAG
ATTTGGTGGTAATCCAGGTGGCTTTGGGAATCAGGGTGGATTTGGTAATAGCAGAGGGGGTGGAGCTGGT
TTGGGAAACAATCAAGGTAGTAATATGGGTGGTGGGATGAACTTTGGTGCGTTCAGCATTAATCCAGCCA
TGATGGCTGCCGCCCAGGCAGCACTACAGAGCAGTTGGGGTATGATGGGCATGTTAGCCAGCCAGCAGAA
CCAGTCAGGCCCATCGGGTAATAACCAAAACCAAGGCAACATGCAGAGGGAGCCAAACCAGGCCTTCGGT
TCTGGAAATAACTCTTATAGTGGCTCTAATTCTGGTGCAGCAATTGGTTGGGGATCAGCATCCAATGCAG
GGTCGGGCAGTGGTTTTAATGGAGGCTTTGGCTCAAGCATGGATTCTAAGTCTTCTGGCTGGGGAATGTA
AAACCCAGCTTTCTTGTACAAAGTGGTGATGGGCTGCAGGAATTCGATATCAAGCTTATCGATACCGTCG
ACCTCGAGTCATGTAATTAGTTATGTCACGCTTACATTCACGCCCTCCCCCCACATCCGCTCTAACCGAA
AAGGAAGGAGTTAGACAACCTGAAGTCTAGGTCCCTATTTATTTTTTTATAGTTATGTTAGTATTAAGAA
CGTTATTTATATTTCAAATTTTTCTTTTTTTTCTGTACAGACGCGTGTACGCATGTAACATTATACTGAA
AACCTTGCTTGAGAAGGTTTTGGGACGCTCGAAGGCTTTAATTTGCGGCCGGTACCCAATTCGCCCTATA
GTGAGTCGTATTACGCGCGCTCACTGGCCGTCGTTTTACAACGTCGTGACTGGGAAAACCCTGGCGTTAC
CCAACTTAATCGCCTTGCAGCACATCCCCCTTTCGCCAGCTGGCGTAATAGCGAAGAGGCCCGCACCGAT
CGCCCTTCCCAACAGTTGCGCAGCCTGAATGGCGAATGG
[124 nt withheld, positions 5080-5203]
C
[91 nt withheld, positions 5205-5295]
A
[49 nt withheld, positions 5297-5345]
CCTTTGACGTTGGAGTCCACGTTCTTT
[37 nt withheld, positions 5373-5409]
ACCCTATCTCGGTCTATTCTTTTGATTTATAAGGGATTTTGCCGATTTCGGCCTATTGGTTAAAAAATGA
GCTGATTTAACAAAAATTTAACGCGAATTTTAACAAAATATTAACGCTTACAATTTCCTGATGCGGTATT
TTCTCCTTACGCATCTGTGCGGTATTTCACACCGCATAGGGTAATAACTGATATAATTAAATTGAAGCTC
TAATTTGTGAGTTTAGTATACATGCATTTACTTATAATACAGTTTTTTAGTTTTGCTGGCCGCATCTTCT
CAAATATGCTTCCCAGCCTGCTTTTCTGTAACGTTCACCCTCTACCTTAGCATCCCTTCCCTTTGCAAAT
AGTCCTCTTCCAACAATAATAATGTCAGATCCTGTAGAGACCACATCATCCACGGTTCTATACTGTTGAC
CCAATGCGTCTCCCTTGTCATCTAAACCCACACCGGGTGTCATAATCAACCAATCGTAACCTTCATCTCT
TCCACCCATGTCTCTTTGAGCAATAAAGCCGATAACAAAATCTTTGTCGCTCTTCGCAATGTCAACAGTA
CCCTTAGTATATTCTCCAGTAGATAGGGAGCCCTTGCATGACAATTCTGCTAACATCAAAAGGCCTCTAG
GTTCCTTTGTTACTTCTTCTGCCGCCTGCTTCAAACCGCTAACAATACCTGGGCCCACCACACCGTGTGC
ATTCGTAATGTCTGCCCATTCTGCTATTCTGTATACACCCGCAGAGTACTGCAATTTGACTGTATTACCA
ATGTCAGCAAATTTTCTGTCTTCGAAGAGTAAAAAATTGTACTTGGCGGATAATGCCTTTAGCGGCTTAA
CTGTGCCCTCCATGGAAAAATCAGTCAAGATATCCACATGTGTTTTTAGTAAACAAATTTTGGGACCTAA
TGCTTCAACTAACTCCAGTAATTCCTTGGTGGTACGAACATCCAATGAAGCACACAAGTTTGTTTGCTTT
TCGTGCATGATATTAAATAGCTTGGCAGCAACAGGACTAGGATGAGTAGCAGCACGTTCCTTATATGTAG
CTTTCGACATGATTTATCTTCGTTTCCTGCAGGTTTTTGTTCTGTGCAGTTGGGTTAAGAATACTGGGCA
ATTTCATGTTTCTTCAACACTACATATGCGTATATATACCAATCTAAGTCTGTGCTCCTTCCTTCGTTCT
TCCTTCTGTTCGGAGATTACCGAATCAAAAAAATTTCAAGGAAACCGAAATCAAAAAAAAGAATAAAAAA
AAAATGATGAATTGAAAAGGTGGTATGGTGCACTCTCAGTACAATCTGCTCTGATGCCGCATAGTTAAGC
CAGCCCCGACACCCGCCAACACCCGCTGACGCGCCCTGACGGGCTTGTCTGCTCCCGGCATCCGCTTACA
GACAAGCTGTGACCGTCTCCGGGAGCTGCATGTGTCAGAGGTTTTCACCGTCATCACCGAAACGCGCGAG
