>Addgene plasmid #181720 | pAG416-GAL-TDP-43-N267S | depositor partial sequence | sequence record 351425 | Insert Sequence
ATGTCTGAATATATTCGGGTAACCGAAGATGAGAACGATGAGCCCATTGAAATACCATCGGAAGACGATG
GGACGGTGCTGCTCTCCACGGTTACAGCCCAGTTTCCAGGGGCGTGTGGGCTTCGCTACAGGAATCCAGT
GTCTCAGTGTATGAGAGGTGTCCGGCTGGTAGAAGGAATTCTGCATGCCCCAGATGCTGGCTGGGGAAAT
CTGGTGTATGTTGTCAACTATCCAAAAGATAACAAAAGAAAAATGGATGAGACAGATGCTTCATCAGCAG
TGAAAGTGAAAAGAGCAGTCCAGAAAACATCCGATTTAATAGTGTTGGGTCTCCCATGGAAAACAACCGA
ACAGGACCTGAAAGAGTATTTTAGTACCTTTGGAGAAGTTCTTATGGTGCAGGTCAAGAAAGATCTTAAG
ACTGGTCATTCAAAGGGGTTTGGCTTTGTTCGTTTTACGGAATATGAAACACAAGTGAAAGTAATGTCAC
AGCGACATATGATAGATGGACGATGGTGTGACTGCAAACTTCCTAATTCTAAGCAAAGCCAAGATGAGCC
TTTGAGAAGCAGAAAAGTGTTTGTGGGGCGCTGTACAGAGGACATGACTGAGGATGAGCTGCGGGAGTTC
TTCTCTCAGTACGGGGATGTGATGGATGTCTTCATCCCCAAGCCATTCAGGGCCTTTGCCTTTGTTACAT
TTGCAGATGATCAGATTGCGCAGTCTCTTTGTGGAGAGGACTTGATCATTAAAGGAATCAGCGTTCATAT
ATCCAATGCCGAACCTAAGCACAATAGCAGTAGACAGTTAGAAAGAAGTGGAAGATTTGGTGGTAATCCA
GGTGGCTTTGGGAATCAGGGTGGATTTGGTAATAGCAGAGGGGGTGGAGCTGGTTTGGGAAACAATCAAG
GTAGTAATATGGGTGGTGGGATGAACTTTGGTGCGTTCAGCATTAATCCAGCCATGATGGCTGCCGCCCA
GGCAGCACTACAGAGCAGTTGGGGTATGATGGGCATGTTAGCCAGCCAGCAGAACCAGTCAGGCCCATCG
GGTAATAACCAAAACCAAGGCAACATGCAGAGGGAGCCAAACCAGGCCTTCGGTTCTGGAAATAACTCTT
ATAGTGGCTCTAATTCTGGTGCAGCAATTGGTTGGGGATCAGCATCCAATGCAGGGTCGGGCAGTGGTTT
TAATGGAGGCTTTGGCTCAAGCATGGATTCTAAGTCTTCTGGCTGGGGAATGTAA
